>Addgene plasmid #131049 | pYJ04-Guide-SOX17-E2-gRNA1 | addgene full sequence | sequence record 256603 | Addgene NGS Result
CTTCCGCTTCCTCGCTCACTGACTCGCTGCGCTCGGTCGTTCGGCTGCGGCGAGCGGTATCAGCTCACTC
AAAGGCGGTAATACGGTTATCCACAGAATCAGGGGATAACGCAGGAAAGAACATGTGAGCAAAAGGCCAG
CAAAAGGCCAGGAACCGTAAAAAGGCCGCGTTGCTGGCGTTTTTCCATAGGCTCCGCCCCCCTGACGAGC
ATCACAAAAATCGACGCTCAAGTCAGAGGTGGCGAAACCCGACAGGACTATAAAGATACCAGGCGTTTCC
CCCTGGAAGCTCCCTCGTGCGCTCTCCTGTTCCGACCCTGCCGCTTACCGGATACCTGTCCGCCTTTCTC
CCTTCGGGAAGCGTGGCGCTTTCTCATAGCTCACGCTGTAGGTATCTCAGTTCGGTGTAGGTCGTTCGCT
CCAAGCTGGGCTGTGTGCACGAACCCCCCGTTCAGCCCGACCGCTGCGCCTTATCCGGTAACTATCGTCT
TGAGTCCAACCCGGTAAGACACGACTTATCGCCACTGGCAGCAGCCACTGGTAACAGGATTAGCAGAGCG
AGGTATGTAGGCGGTGCTACAGAGTTCTTGAAGTGGTGGCCTAACTACGGCTACACTAGAAGAACAGTAT
TTGGTATCTGCGCTCTGCTGAAGCCAGTTACCTTCGGAAAAAGAGTTGGTAGCTCTTGATCCGGCAAACA
AACCACCGCTGGTAGCGGTGGTTTTTTTGTTTGCAAGCAGCAGATTACGCGCAGAAAAAAAGGATCTCAA
GAAGATCCTTTGATCTTTTCTACGGGGTCTGACGCTCAGTGGAACGAAAACTCACGTTAAGGGATTTTGG
TCATGAGATTATCAAAAAGGATCTTCACCTAGATCCTTTTAAATTAAAAATGAAGTTTTAAATCAATCTA
AAGTATATATGAGTAAACTTGGTCTGACAGTTACCAATGCTTAATCAGTGAGGCACCTATCTCAGCGATC
TGTCTATTTCGTTCATCCATAGTTGCCTGACTCCCCGTCGTGTAGATAACTACGATACGGGAGGGCTTAC
CATCTGGCCCCAGTGCTGCAATGATACCGCGAGACCCACGCTCACCGGCTCCAGATTTATCAGCAATAAA
CCAGCCAGCCGGAAGGGCCGAGCGCAGAAGTGGTCCTGCAACTTTATCCGCCTCCATCCAGTCTATTAAT
TGTTGCCGGGAAGCTAGAGTAAGTAGTTCGCCAGTTAATAGTTTGCGCAACGTTGTTGCCATTGCTACAG
GCATCGTGGTGTCACGCTCGTCGTTTGGTATGGCTTCATTCAGCTCCGGTTCCCAACGATCAAGGCGAGT
TACATGATCCCCCATGTTGTGCAAAAAAGCGGTTAGCTCCTTCGGTCCTCCGATCGTTGTCAGAAGTAAG
TTGGCCGCAGTGTTATCACTCATGGTTATGGCAGCACTGCATAATTCTCTTACTGTCATGCCATCCGTAA
GATGCTTTTCTGTGACTGGTGAGTACTCAACCAAGTCATTCTGAGAATAGTGTATGCGGCGACCGAGTTG
CTCTTGCCCGGCGTCAATACGGGATAATACCGCGCCACATAGCAGAACTTTAAAAGTGCTCATCATTGGA
AAACGTTCTTCGGGGCGAAAACTCTCAAGGATCTTACCGCTGTTGAGATCCAGTTCGATGTAACCCACTC
GTGCACCCAACTGATCTTCAGCATCTTTTACTTTCACCAGCGTTTCTGGGTGAGCAAAAACAGGAAGGCA
AAATGCCGCAAAAAAGGGAATAAGGGCGACACGGAAATGTTGAATACTCATACTCTTCCTTTTTCAATTC
AGAAGAACTCGTCAAGAAGGCGATAGAAGGCGATGCGCTGCGAATCGGGAGCGGCGATACCGTAAAGCAC
GAGGAAGCGGTCAGCCCATTCGCCGCCAAGCTCTTCAGCAATATCACGGGTAGCCAACGCTATGTCCTGA
TAGCGGTCCGCCACACCCAGCCGGCCACAGTCGATGAATCCAGAAAAGCGGCCATTTTCCACCATGATAT
TCGGCAAGCAGGCATCGCCATGGGTCACGACGAGATCCTCGCCGTCGGGCATGCGCGCCTTGAGCCTGGC
GAACAGTTCGGCTGGCGCGAGCCCCTGATGCTCTTCGTCCAGATCATCCTGATCGACAAGACCGGCTTCC
ATCCGAGTACGTGCTCGCTCGATGCGATGTTTCGCTTGGTGGTCGAATGGGCAGGTAGCCGGATCAAGCG
TATGCAGCCGCCGCATTGCATCAGCCATGATGGATACTTTCTCGGCAGGAGCAAGGTGGGATGACAGGAG
ATCCTGCCCCGGCACTTCGCCCAATAGCAGCCAGTCCCTTCCCGCTTCAGTGACAACGTCGAGCACAGCT
GCGCAAGGAACGCCCGTCGTGGCCAGCCACGATAGCCGCGCTGCCTCGTCCTGCAGTTCATTCAGGGCAC
CGGACAGGTCGGTCTTGACAAAAAGAACCGGGCGCCCCTGCGCTGACAGCCGGAACACGGCGGCATCAGA
GCAGCCGATTGTCTGTTGTGCCCAGTCATAGCCGAATAGCCTCTCCACCCAAGCGGCCGGAGAACCTGCG
TGCAATCCATCTTGTTCAATCATGCGAAACGATCCTCATCCTGTCTCTTGATCAGATCTTGATCCCCTGC
GCCATCAGATCCTTGGCGGCAAGAAAGCCATCCAGTTTACTTTGCAGGGCTTCCCAACCTTACCAGAGGG
CGCCCCAGCTGGCAATTCCGGTTCGCTTGCTGTCCATAAAACCGCCCAGTCTAGCTATCGCCATGTAAGC
CCACTGCAAGCTACCTGCTTTCTCTTTGCGCTTGCGTTTTCCCTTGTCCAGATAGCCCAGTAGCTGACAT
TCATCCGGGGTCAGCACCGTTTCTGCGGACTGGCTTTCTACGTGTTCCGCTTCCTTTAGCAGCCCTTGCG
CCCTGAATTTTGTTAAAATTCGCGTTAAATTTTTGTTAAATCAGCTCATTTTTTAACCAATAGGCCGAAA
TCGGCAAAATCCCTTATAAATCAAAAGAATAGACCGAGATAGGGT
[37 nt withheld, positions 3056-3092]
AAAGAACGTGGACTCCAACGTCAAAGG
[49 nt withheld, positions 3120-3168]
T
[91 nt withheld, positions 3170-3260]
G
[124 nt withheld, positions 3262-3385]
CCATTCGCCATTCAGGCTGCGCAACTGTTGGGAAGGGCGATCGGTGCGGGCCTCTTCGCTATTACGCCAG
CTGGCGAAAGGGGGATGTGCTGCAAGGCGATTAAGTTGGGTAACGCCAGGGTTTTCCCAGTCACGACGTT
GTAAAACGACGGCCAGTGAATTGTAATACGACTCACTATAGGGCGAATTGGGCCCTCTAGATGCATGCTC
GAGCGGCCGCCAGTGTGATGGATATCTGCAGAATTCGCCCTTCATTGTACAAAAAAGCAGGCTTTAAAGG
AACCAATTCAGTCGACTGGATCCGGTACCAAGGTCGGGCAGGAAGAGGGCCTATTTCCCATGATTCCTTC
ATATTTGCATATACGATACAAGGCTGTTAGAGAGATAATTAGAATTAATTTGACTGTAAACACAAAGATA
TTAGTACAAAATACGTGACGTAGAAAGTAATAATTTCTTGGGTAGTTTGCAGTTTTAAAATTATGTTTTA
AAATGGACTATCATATGCTTACCGTAACTTGAAAGTATTTCGATTTCTTGGCTTTATATATCTTGTGGAA
AGGACGAAACACCGGTGTCCGACGCCAGCTCCGGTTTTAGAGCTAGAAATAGCAAGTTAAAATAAGGCTA
GTCCGTTATCAACTTGAAAAAGTGGCACCGAGTCGGTGCTTTTTTTCTAGACCCAGCTTTCTTGTACAAA
GTTGGCATTAATGAAGGGCGAATTCCAGCACACTGGCGGCCGTTACTAGTGGATCCGAGCTCGGTACCAA
GCTTGATGCATAGCTTGAGTATTCTATAGTGTCACCTAAATAGCTTGGCGTAATCATGGTCATAGCTGTT
TCCTGTGTGAAATTGTTATCCGCTCACAATTCCACACAACATACGAGCCGGAAGCATAAAGTGTAAAGCC
TGGGGTGCCTAATGAGTGAGCTAACTCACATTAATTGCGTTGCGCTCACTGCCCGCTTTCCAGTCGGGAA
ACCTGTCGTGCCAGCTGCATTAATGAATCGGCCAACGCGCGGGGAGAGGCGGTTTGCGTATTGGGCGCT
Features (pLannotate 1.2.2; 17 found; start..end, strand, type, name):
    182..770     -  rep_origin     ori: high-copy-number ColE1/pMB1/pBR322/pUC origin of replication
    941..1801    -  CDS            AmpR: β-lactamase; bla; confers resistance to ampicillin, carbenicillin, and related antibiotics
   1802..1818    -  promoter       AmpR promoter (fragment): bla
   1822..2613    -  CDS            neo: KKA2_KLEPN - Also known as kan, nptII. Experimental evidence at protein level: Swiss-Prot protein existence level 1. Resistance to kanamycin, neomycin, paromomycin, ribostamycin, butirosin and gentamicin B. From Klebsiella pneumoniae.
   2645..2944    -  CDS            tnpA (fragment): TN5P_ECOLX - Also known as tnp. Experimental evidence at protein level: Swiss-Prot protein existence level 1. Mediates transposition of transposon Tn5 by a 'cut and paste' mechanism. First, the monomeric transposase binds the 19 bp inverted DNA repeats flanking the transposon. Then, dimerization of the DNA- bound transposase creates a synaptic DNA complex. After nicking of the first DNA strand, excision of the transposon proceeds through a series of intermediates. The transposase then mediates the insertion of the transposon at a new site by strand transfer. The activity of the wild- type tran
   2957..3385    -  rep_origin     f1 ori (sequence partly withheld): f1 bacteriophage origin of replication; arrow indicates direction of (+) strand synthesis
   3389..3546    -  CDS            lacZα (fragment): LacZα fragment of β-galactosidase; lacZ fragment
   3549..3567    +  promoter       T7 promoter: promoter for bacteriophage T7 RNA polymerase
   3640..3658    +  protein_bind   attB1 (fragment): mutant version of attB; recombination site for the Gateway® BP reaction BP Clonase™
   3710..3950    +  promoter       U6 promoter: RNA polymerase III promoter for human U6 snRNA
   3979..4054    +  misc_RNA       gRNA scaffold: guide RNA scaffold for the Streptococcus pyogenes CRISPR/Cas9 system
   4066..4087    -  protein_bind   attB2 (fragment): mutant version of attB; recombination site for the Gateway® BP reaction BP Clonase™
   4178..4196    -  promoter       SP6 promoter: promoter for bacteriophage SP6 RNA polymerase
   4238..4254    -  protein_bind   lac operator: The lac repressor binds to the lac operator to inhibit transcription in E. coli. This inhibition can be relieved by adding lactose or isopropyl-β-D-thiogalactopyranoside (IPTG). lac repressor encoded by lacI
   4262..4292    -  promoter       lac promoter: promoter for the E. coli lac operon
   4307..4328    -  protein_bind   CAP binding site: CAP binding activates transcription in the presence of cAMP. E. coli catabolite activator protein
   4341..4433    -  CDS            lacI (fragment): lac repressor; lacI; The lac repressor binds to the lac operator to inhibit transcription in E. coli. This inhibition can be relieved by adding lactose or isopropyl-β-D-thiogalactopyranoside (IPTG).
