[The description below was written by a language model from this plasmid's Addgene catalogue record and pLannotate feature annotations shown in this document.]
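Description:
pYJ04-Guide-SOX17-E2-gRNA1 is a small mammalian CRISPR guide-expression plasmid built on the pGuide-U6-gRNA backbone and intended for knocking out human SOX17. Its payload is a single guide RNA cassette: a human U6 RNA polymerase III promoter drives a 20-nucleotide spacer directed against exon 2 of SOX17, fused to the Streptococcus pyogenes Cas9 guide RNA scaffold. The annotated gap between the U6 promoter and the scaffold is where the spacer sits. The plasmid encodes no Cas9 and no mammalian selection marker or reporter in the annotated features, so the nuclease must be supplied from a separate construct or a Cas9-expressing cell line. Once the guide is paired with Cas9, cleavage in exon 2 and error-prone repair are expected to disrupt the SOX17 coding sequence.

The rest of the plasmid is a general-purpose bacterial cloning vector. It replicates in E. coli from a high-copy ColE1/pUC-type origin and carries both a β-lactamase gene and a Tn5-derived neo/nptII gene, consistent with the recorded ampicillin and kanamycin resistance. An adjacent fragment of the Tn5 transposase appears to be a leftover from that source. An f1 origin is also present. The guide cassette lies within a disrupted lacZα region, flanked by partial attB1 and attB2 Gateway sites, opposing T7 and SP6 promoters, and lac promoter/operator elements. These are leftovers of the cloning vector rather than functional parts of the knockout strategy. The insert was introduced by restriction cloning, but the sites used are not recorded. The sequenced record is 4,434 nt, somewhat larger than the listed backbone size would predict for such a short insert. The record does not explain this difference.
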