Addgene plasmid #131049: pYJ04-Guide-SOX17-E2-gRNA1
Purpose: SOX17 Knock out
Depositing lab: Xiaojun Lian. Depositing organization: Pennsylvania State University.
Backbone
  Vector backbone: pGuide-U6-gRNA
  Backbone size w/o insert (bp): 3979
  Vector type: Mammalian Expression, CRISPR
Growth in bacteria
  Bacterial resistance: Ampicillin and Kanamycin, 100 & 50 μg/mL
  Growth temperature: 37°C
  Growth strain: NEB Stable
  Copy number: High Copy
Gene/Insert
  Gene/Insert name: SOX17 Exon2 gRNA1
  gRNA/shRNA sequence: GGTGTCCGACGCCAGCTCCG
  Species: H. sapiens (human)
  Entrez Gene: SOX17 (a.k.a. VUR3)
  Cloning method: Restriction Enzyme; 5′ cloning site Unknown (unknown if destroyed); 3′ cloning site Unknown (unknown if destroyed)
Terms and licenses: Academic/Nonprofit Terms; Industry Terms: Not Available to Industry
How to cite: pYJ04-Guide-SOX17-E2-gRNA1 was a gift from Xiaojun Lian (Addgene plasmid # 131049 ; http://n2t.net/addgene:131049 ; RRID:Addgene_131049)
